>Addgene plasmid #115255 | NODALvar-MYC-DYK-C302A | depositor full sequence | sequence record 217107 | Full Sequence
AACAAAATATTAACGCTTACAATTTCCATTCGCCATTCAGGCTGCGCAACTGTTGGGAAGGGCGATCGGT
GCGGGCCTCTTCGCTATTACGCCAGCTGGCGAAAGGGGGATGTGCTGCAAGGCGATTAAGTTGGGTAACG
CCAGGGTTTTCCCAGTCACGACGTTGTAAAACGACGGCCAGTGCCAAGCTGATCTATACATTGAATCAAT
ATTGGCAATTAGCCATATTAGTCATTGGTTATATAGCATAAATCAATATTGGCTATTGGCCATTGCATAC
GTTGTATCTATATCATAATATGTACATTTATATTGGCTCATGTCCAATATGACCGCCATGTTGACATTGA
TTATTGACTAGTTATTAATAGTAATCAATTACGGGGTCATTAGTTCATAGCCCATATATGGAGTTCCGCG
TTACATAACTTACGGTAAATGGCCCGCCTGGCTGACCGCCCAACGACCCCCGCCCATTGACGTCAATAAT
GACGTATGTTCCCATAGTAACGCCAATAGGGACTTTCCATTGACGTCAATGGGTGGAGTATTTACGGTAA
ACTGCCCACTTGGCAGTACATCAAGTGTATCATATGCCAAGTCCGCCCCCTATTGACGTCAATGACGGTA
AATGGCCCGCCTGGCATTATGCCCAGTACATGACCTTACGGGACTTTCCTACTTGGCAGTACATCTACGT
ATTAGTCATCGCTATTACCATGGTGATGCGGTTTTGGCAGTACACCAATGGGCGTGGATAGCGGTTTGAC
TCACGGGGATTTCCAAGTCTCCACCCCATTGACGTCAATGGGAGTTTGTTTTGGCACCAAAATCAACGGG
ACTTTCCAAAATGTCGTAATAACCCCGCCCCGTTGACGCAAATGGGCGGTAGGCGTGTACGGTGGGAGGT
CTATATAAGCAGAGCTCGTTTAGTGAACCGTCAGAATTTTGTAATACGACTCACTATAGGGCGGCCGGGA
ATTCATCGACTGGATCCGGTACCGAGGAGATCTGCCGCCGCGATCGCCATGCACGCCCACTGCCTGCCCT
TCCTTCTGCACGCCTGGTGGGCCCTACTCCAGGCGGGTGCTGCGACGGTGGCCACTGCGCTCCTGCGTAC
GCGGGGGCAGCCCTCGTCGCCATCCCCTCTGGCGTACATGCTGAGCCTCTACCGCGACCCGCTGCCGAGG
GCAGACATCATCCGCAGCCTACAGGCAGAAGATGTGGCAGTGGATGGGCAGAACTGGACGTTTGCTTTTG
ACTTCTCCTTCCTGAGCCAACAAGAGGATCTGGCATGGGCTGAGCTCCGGCTGCAGCTGTCCAGCCCTGT
GGACCTCCCCACTGAGGGCTCACTTGCCATTGAGATTTTCCACCAGCCAAAGCCCGACACAGAGCAGGCT
TCAGACAGCTGCTTAGAGCGGTTTCAGATGGACCTATTCACTGTCACTTTGTCCCAGGTCACCTTTTCCT
TGGGCAGCATGGTTTTGGAGGTGACCAGGCCTCTCTCCAAGTGGCTGAAGCACCCTGGGGCCCTGGAGAA
GCAGATGTCCAGGGTAGCTGGAGAGTGCTGGCCGCGGCCCCCCACACCGCCTGCCACCAATGTGCTCCTT
ATGCTCTACTCCAACCTCTCGCAGGAGCAGAGGCAGCTGGGTGGGTCCACCTTGCTGTGGGAAGCCGAGA
GCTCCTGGCGGGCCCAGGAGGGACAGCTGTCCTGGGAGTGGGGCAAGAGGCACCGTCGACATCACTTGCC
AGACAGAAGTCAACTGTGTCGGAAGGTCAAGTTCCAGGTGGACTTCAACCTGATCGGATGGGGCTCCTGG
ATCATCTACCCCAAGCAGTACAACGCCTATCGCTGTGAGGGCGAGTGTCCTAATCCTGTTGGGGAGGAGT
TTCATCCGACCAACCATGCATACATCCAGGTGGCCCTGCCCGCCTGTCCAAGGTCATATGGGACCAAAAT
GTTTTCATTTTACTCCATGAAGTCTGGAATGAGAATTTCTTGGACTTGCAATATATCCTCCATGCCAAGC
CTCAGAGTCTGCACGCGTACGCGGCCGCTCGAGCAGAAACTCATCTCAGAAGAGGATCTGGCAGCAAATG
ATATCCTGGATTACAAGGATGACGACGATAAGGTTTAAACGGCCGGCCGCGGTCATAGCTGTTTCCTGAA
CAGATCCCGGGTGGCATCCCTGTGACCCCTCCCCAGTGCCTCTCCTGGCCCTGGAAGTTGCCACTCCAGT
GCCCACCAGCCTTGTCCTAATAAAATTAAGTTGCATCATTTTGTCTGACTAGGTGTCCTTCTATAATATT
ATGGGGTGGAGGGGGGTGGTATGGAGCAAGGGGCAAGTTGGGAAGACAACCTGTAGGGCCTGCGGGGTCT
ATTGGGAACCAAGCTGGAGTGCAGTGGCACAATCTTGGCTCACTGCAATCTCCGCCTCCTGGGTTCAAGC
GATTCTCCTGCCTCAGCCTCCCGAGTTGTTGGGATTCCAGGCATGCATGACCAGGCTCAGCTAATTTTTG
TTTTTTTGGTAGAGACGGGGTTTCACCATATTGGCCAGGCTGGTCTCCAACTCCTAATCTCAGGTGATCT
ACCCACCTTGGCCTCCCAAATTGCTGGGATTACAGGCGTGAACCACTGCTCCCTTCCCTGTCCTTCTGAT
TTTAAAATAACTATACCAGCAGGAGGACGTCCAGACACAGCATAGGCTACCTGGCCATGCCCAACCGGTG
GGACATTTGAGTTGCTTGCTTGGCACTGTCCTCTCATGCGTTGGGTCCACTCAGTAGATGCCTGTTGAAT
TGGGTACGCGGCCAGCGGCGAGCGGTATCAGCTCACTCAAAGGCGGTAATACGGTTATCCACAGAATCAG
GGGATAACGCAGGAAAGAACATGTGAGCAAAAGGCCAGCAAAAGGCCAGGAACCGTAAAAAGGCCGCGTT
GCTGGCGTTTTTCCATAGGCTCCGCCCCCCTGACGAGCATCACAAAAATCGACGCTCAAGTCAGAGGTGG
CGAAACCCGACAGGACTATAAAGATACCAGGCGTTTCCCCCTGGAAGCTCCCTCGTGCGCTCTCCTGTTC
CGACCCTGCCGCTTACCGGATACCTGTCCGCCTTTCTCCCTTCGGGAAGCGTGGCGCTTTCTCATAGCTC
ACGCTGTAGGTATCTCAGTTCGGTGTAGGTCGTTCGCTCCAAGCTGGGCTGTGTGCACGAACCCCCCGTT
CAGCCCGACCGCTGCGCCTTATCCGGTAACTATCGTCTTGAGTCCAACCCGGTAAGACACGACTTATCGC
CACTGGCAGCAGCCACTGGTAACAGGATTAGCAGAGCGAGGTATGTAGGCGGTGCTACAGAGTTCTTGAA
GTGGTGGCCTAACTACGGCTACACTAGAAGAACAGTATTTGGTATCTGCGCTCTGCTGAAGCCAGTTACC
TTCGGAAAAAGAGTTGGTAGCTCTTGATCCGGCAAACAAACCACCGCTGGTAGCGGTGGTTTTTTTGTTT
GCAAGCAGCAGATTACGCGCAGAAAAAAAGGATCTCAAGAAGATCCTTTGATCTTTTCTACGGGGTCTGA
CGCTCAGTGGAACGAAAACTCACGTTAAGGGATTTTGGTCATGAGATTATCAAAAAGGATCTTCACCTAG
ATCCTTTTAAATTAAAAATGAAGTTTTAAATCAATCTAAAGTATATATGAGTAACCTGAGGCTATGGCAG
GGCCTGCCGCCCCGACGTTGGCTGCGAGCCCTGGGCCTTCACCCGAACTTGGGGGGTGGGGTGGGGAAAA
GGAAGAAACGCGGGCGTATTGGCCCCAATGGGGTCTCGGTGGGGTATCGACAGAGTGCCAGCCCTGGGAC
CGAACCCCGCGTTTATGAACAAACGACCCAACACCGTGCGTTTTATTCTGTCTTTTTATTGCCGTCATAG
CGCGGGTTCCTTCCGGTATTGTCTCCTTCCGTGTTTCAGTTAGCCTCCCCCTAGGGTGGGCGAAGAACTC
CAGCATGAGATCCCCGCGCTGGAGGATCATCCAGCCGGCGTCCCGGAAAACGATTCCGAAGCCCAACCTT
TCATAGAAGGCGGCGGTGGAATCGAAATCTCGTGATGGCAGGTTGGGCGTCGCTTGGTCGGTCATTTCGA
ACCCCAGAGTCCCGCTCAGAAGAACTCGTCAAGAAGGCGATAGAAGGCGATGCGCTGCGAATCGGGAGCG
GCGATACCGTAAAGCACGAGGAAGCGGTCAGCCCATTCGCCGCCAAGCTCTTCAGCAATATCACGGGTAG
CCAACGCTATGTCCTGATAGCGATCCGCCACACCCAGCCGGCCACAGTCGATGAATCCAGAAAAGCGGCC
ATTTTCCACCATGATATTCGGCAAGCAGGCATCGCCATGGGTCACGACGAGATCCTCGCCGTCGGGCATG
CTCGCCTTGAGCCTGGCGAACAGTTCGGCTGGCGCGAGCCCCTGATGCTCTTCGTCCAGATCATCCTGAT
CGACAAGACCGGCTTCCATCCGAGTACGTGCTCGCTCGATGCGATGTTTCGCTTGGTGGTCGAATGGGCA
GGTAGCCGGATCAAGCGTATGCAGCCGCCGCATTGCATCAGCCATGATGGATACTTTCTCGGCAGGAGCA
AGGTGAGATGACAGGAGATCCTGCCCCGGCACTTCGCCCAATAGCAGCCAGTCCCTTCCCGCTTCAGTGA
CAACGTCGAGCACAGCTGCGCAAGGAACGCCCGTCGTGGCCAGCCACGATAGCCGCGCTGCCTCGTCTTG
CAGTTCATTCAGGGCACCGGACAGGTCGGTCTTGACAAAAAGAACCGGGCGCCCCTGCGCTGACAGCCGG
AACACGGCGGCATCAGAGCAGCCGATTGTCTGTTGTGCCCAGTCATAGCCGAATAGCCTCTCCACCCAAG
CGGCCGGAGAACCTGCGTGCAATCCATCTTGTTCAATCATGCGAAACGATCCTCATCCTGTCTCTTGATC
GATCTTTGCAAAAGCCTAGGCCTCCAAAAAAGCCTCCTCACTACTTCTGGAATAGCTCAGAGGCCGAGGC
GGCCTCGGCCTCTGCATAAATAAAAAAAATTAGTCAGCCATGGGGCGGAGAATGGGCGGAACTGGGCGGA
GTTAGGGGCGGGATGGGCGGAGTTAGGGGCGGGACTATGGTTGCTGACTAATTGAGATGCATGCTTTGCA
TACTTCTGCCTGCTGGGGAGCCTGGGGACTTTCCACACCTGGTTGCTGACTAATTGAGATGCATGCTTTG
CATACTTCTGCCTGCTGGGGAGCCTGGGGACTTTCCACACCCTAACTGACACACATTCCACAGCTGGTTC
TTTCCGCCTCAGGACTCTTCCTTTTTCAATATTATTGAAGCATTTATCAGGGTTATTGTCTCATGAGCGG
ATACATATTTGAATGTATTTAGAAAAATAAACAAATAGGGGTTCCGCGCACATTTCCCCGAAAAGTGCCA
CCTG
[124 nt withheld, positions 5465-5588]
C
[91 nt withheld, positions 5590-5680]
A
[49 nt withheld, positions 5682-5730]
CCTTTGACGTTGGAGTCCACGTTCTTT
[37 nt withheld, positions 5758-5794]
ACCCTATCTCGGTCTATTCTTTTGATTTATAAGGGATTTTGCCGATTTCGGCCTATTGGTTAAAAAATGA
GCTGATTTAACAAAAATTTAACGCGAATTTT
Features (pLannotate 1.2.2; 16 found; start..end, strand, type, name):
      1..25      +  rep_origin     M13 ori (fragment): M13 bacteriophage origin of replication; arrow indicates direction of (+) strand synthesis
     29..183     -  CDS            lacZα (fragment): LacZα fragment of β-galactosidase; lacZ fragment
    343..722     +  enhancer       CMV enhancer: human cytomegalovirus immediate early enhancer
    724..923     +  promoter       CMV promoter: human cytomegalovirus (CMV) immediate early promoter
    952..970     +  promoter       T7 promoter: promoter for bacteriophage T7 RNA polymerase
   1029..1928    +  CDS            NODAL (fragment): NODAL_HUMAN - Experimental evidence at protein level: Swiss-Prot protein existence level 1. Essential for mesoderm formation and axial patterning during embryonic development. From Homo sapiens (Human).
   2109..2133    +  CDS            3xFLAG (fragment): three tandem FLAG® epitope tags
   2179..2801    +  polyA_signal   hGH poly(A) signal: human growth hormone polyadenylation signal
   2950..3538    -  rep_origin     ori: high-copy-number ColE1/pMB1/pBR322/pUC origin of replication
   3760..3776    +  polyA_signal   bGH poly(A) signal (fragment): bovine growth hormone polyadenylation signal
   3867..3914    -  polyA_signal   HSV TK poly(A) signal: herpes simplex virus thymidine kinase polyadenylation signal (Cole and Stacy, 1985)
   3973..4125    -  CDS            ble (fragment): BLE_KLEPN - Experimental evidence at protein level: Swiss-Prot protein existence level 1. Binding protein with a strong affinity to the bleomycin family of antibiotics. Binds to CL990; an antimitotic-antibiotic compound. From Klebsiella pneumoniae.
   4146..4940    -  CDS            NeoR/KanR: aminoglycoside phosphotransferase from Tn5; aph(3')-II (or nptII); confers resistance to neomycin, kanamycin, and G418 (Geneticin®)
   4975..5332    -  promoter       SV40 promoter: SV40 enhancer and early promoter
   5334..5438    -  promoter       AmpR promoter: bla
   5465..5893    +  rep_origin     f1 ori (sequence partly withheld): f1 bacteriophage origin of replication; arrow indicates direction of (+) strand synthesis
