>Addgene plasmid #115255 | NODALvar-MYC-DYK-C302A | addgene full sequence | sequence record 222245 | Addgene NGS Result
AAGCTGATCTATACATTGAATCAATATTGGCAATTAGCCATATTAGTCATTGGTTATATAGCATAAATCA
ATATTGGCTATTGGCCATTGCATACGTTGTATCTATATCATAATATGTACATTTATATTGGCTCATGTCC
AATATGACCGCCATGTTGACATTGATTATTGACTAGTTATTAATAGTAATCAATTACGGGGTCATTAGTT
CATAGCCCATATATGGAGTTCCGCGTTACATAACTTACGGTAAATGGCCCGCCTGGCTGACCGCCCAACG
ACCCCCGCCCATTGACGTCAATAATGACGTATGTTCCCATAGTAACGCCAATAGGGACTTTCCATTGACG
TCAATGGGTGGAGTATTTACGGTAAACTGCCCACTTGGCAGTACATCAAGTGTATCATATGCCAAGTCCG
CCCCCTATTGACGTCAATGACGGTAAATGGCCCGCCTGGCATTATGCCCAGTACATGACCTTACGGGACT
TTCCTACTTGGCAGTACATCTACGTATTAGTCATCGCTATTACCATGGTGATGCGGTTTTGGCAGTACAC
CAATGGGCGTGGATAGCGGTTTGACTCACGGGGATTTCCAAGTCTCCACCCCATTGACGTCAATGGGAGT
TTGTTTTGGCACCAAAATCAACGGGACTTTCCAAAATGTCGTAATAACCCCGCCCCGTTGACGCAAATGG
GCGGTAGGCGTGTACGGTGGGAGGTCTATATAAGCAGAGCTCGTTTAGTGAACCGTCAGAATTTTGTAAT
ACGACTCACTATAGGGCGGCCGGGAATTCGTCGACTGGATCCGGTACCGAGGAGATCTGCCGCCGCGATC
GCCATGCACGCCCACTGCCTGCCCTTCCTTCTGCACGCCTGGTGGGCCCTACTCCAGGCGGGTGCTGCGA
CGGTGGCCACTGCGCTCCTGCGTACGCGGGGGCAGCCCTCGTCGCCATCCCCTCTGGCGTACATGCTGAG
CCTCTACCGCGACCCGCTGCCGAGGGCAGACATCATCCGCAGCCTACAGGCAGAAGATGTGGCAGTGGAT
GGGCAGAACTGGACGTTTGCTTTTGACTTCTCCTTCCTGAGCCAACAAGAGGATCTGGCATGGGCTGAGC
TCCGGCTGCAGCTGTCCAGCCCTGTGGACCTCCCCACTGAGGGCTCACTTGCCATTGAGATTTTCCACCA
GCCAAAGCCCGACACAGAGCAGGCTTCAGACAGCTGCTTAGAGCGGTTTCAGATGGACCTATTCACTGTC
ACTTTGTCCCAGGTCACCTTTTCCTTGGGCAGCATGGTTTTGGAGGTGACCAGGCCTCTCTCCAAGTGGC
TGAAGCACCCTGGGGCCCTGGAGAAGCAGATGTCCAGGGTAGCTGGAGAGTGCTGGCCGCGGCCCCCCAC
ACCGCCTGCCACCAATGTGCTCCTTATGCTCTACTCCAACCTCTCGCAGGAGCAGAGGCAGCTGGGTGGG
TCCACCTTGCTGTGGGAAGCCGAGAGCTCCTGGCGGGCCCAGGAGGGACAGCTGTCCTGGGAGTGGGGCA
AGAGGCACCGTCGACATCACTTGCCAGACAGAAGTCAACTGTGTCGGAAGGTCAAGTTCCAGGTGGACTT
CAACCTGATCGGATGGGGCTCCTGGATCATCTACCCCAAGCAGTACAACGCCTATCGCTGTGAGGGCGAG
TGTCCTAATCCTGTTGGGGAGGAGTTTCATCCGACCAACCATGCATACATCCAGGTGGCCCTGCCCGCCT
GTCCAAGGTCATATGGGACCAAAATGTTTTCATTTTACTCCATGAAGTCTGGAATGAGAATTTCTTGGAC
TTGCAATATATCCTCCATGCCAAGCCTCAGAGTCTGCACGCGTACGCGGCCGCTCGAGCAGAAACTCATC
TCAGAAGAGGATCTGGCAGCAAATGATATCCTGGATTACAAGGATGACGACGATAAGGTTTAAACGGCCG
GCCGCGGTCATAGCTGTTTCCTGAACAGATCCCGGGTGGCATCCCTGTGACCCCTCCCCAGTGCCTCTCC
TGGCCCTGGAAGTTGCCACTCCAGTGCCCACCAGCCTTGTCCTAATAAAATTAAGTTGCATCATTTTGTC
TGACTAGGTGTCCTTCTATAATATTATGGGGTGGAGGGGGGTGGTATGGAGCAAGGGGCAAGTTGGGAAG
ACAACCTGTAGGGCCTGCGGGGTCTATTGGGAACCAAGCTGGAGTGCAGTGGCACAATCTTGGCTCACTG
CAATCTCCGCCTCCTGGGTTCAAGCGATTCTCCTGCCTCAGCCTCCCGAGTTGTTGGGATTCCAGGCATG
CATGACCAGGCTCAGCTAATTTTTGTTTTTTTGGTAGAGACGGGGTTTCACCATATTGGCCAGGCTGGTC
TCCAACTCCTAATCTCAGGTGATCTACCCACCTTGGCCTCCCAAATTGCTGGGATTACAGGCGTGAACCA
CTGCTCCCTTCCCTGTCCTTCTGATTTTAAAATAACTATACCAGCAGGAGGACGTCCAGACACAGCATAG
GCTACCTGGCCATGCCCAACCGGTGGGACATTTGAGTTGCTTGCTTGGCACTGTCCTCTCATGCGTTGGG
TCCACTCAGTAGATGCCTGTTGAATTGGGTACGCGGCCAGCGGCGAGCGGTATCAGCTCACTCAAAGGCG
GTAATACGGTTATCCACAGAATCAGGGGATAACGCAGGAAAGAACATGTGAGCAAAAGGCCAGCAAAAGG
CCAGGAACCGTAAAAAGGCCGCGTTGCTGGCGTTTTTCCATAGGCTCCGCCCCCCTGACGAGCATCACAA
AAATCGACGCTCAAGTCAGAGGTGGCGAAACCCGACAGGACTATAAAGATACCAGGCGTTTCCCCCTGGA
AGCTCCCTCGTGCGCTCTCCTGTTCCGACCCTGCCGCTTACCGGATACCTGTCCGCCTTTCTCCCTTCGG
GAAGCGTGGCGCTTTCTCATAGCTCACGCTGTAGGTATCTCAGTTCGGTGTAGGTCGTTCGCTCCAAGCT
GGGCTGTGTGCACGAACCCCCCGTTCAGCCCGACCGCTGCGCCTTATCCGGTAACTATCGTCTTGAGTCC
AACCCGGTAAGACACGACTTATCGCCACTGGCAGCAGCCACTGGTAACAGGATTAGCAGAGCGAGGTATG
TAGGCGGTGCTACAGAGTTCTTGAAGTGGTGGCCTAACTACGGCTACACTAGAAGAACAGTATTTGGTAT
CTGCGCTCTGCTGAAGCCAGTTACCTTCGGAAAAAGAGTTGGTAGCTCTTGATCCGGCAAACAAACCACC
GCTGGTAGCGGTGGTTTTTTTGTTTGCAAGCAGCAGATTACGCGCAGAAAAAAAGGATCTCAAGAAGATC
CTTTGATCTTTTCTACGGGGTCTGACGCTCAGTGGAACGAAAACTCACGTTAAGGGATTTTGGTCATGAG
ATTATCAAAAAGGATCTTCACCTAGATCCTTTTAAATTAAAAATGAAGTTTTAAATCAATCTAAAGTATA
TATGAGTAACCTGAGGCTATGGCAGGGCCTGCCGCCCCGACGTTGGCTGCGAGCCCTGGGCCTTCACCCG
AACTTGGGGGGTGGGGTGGGGAAAAGGAAGAAACGCGGGCGTATTGGCCCCAATGGGGTCTCGGTGGGGT
ATCGACAGAGTGCCAGCCCTGGGACCGAACCCCGCGTTTATGAACAAACGACCCAACACCGTGCGTTTTA
TTCTGTCTTTTTATTGCCGTCATAGCGCGGGTTCCTTCCGGTATTGTCTCCTTCCGTGTTTCAGTTAGCC
TCCCCCTAGGGTGGGCGAAGAACTCCAGCATGAGATCCCCGCGCTGGAGGATCATCCAGCCGGCGTCCCG
GAAAACGATTCCGAAGCCCAACCTTTCATAGAAGGCGGCGGTGGAATCGAAATCTCGTGATGGCAGGTTG
GGCGTCGCTTGGTCGGTCATTTCGAACCCCAGAGTCCCGCTCAGAAGAACTCGTCAAGAAGGCGATAGAA
GGCGATGCGCTGCGAATCGGGAGCGGCGATACCGTAAAGCACGAGGAAGCGGTCAGCCCATTCGCCGCCA
AGCTCTTCAGCAATATCACGGGTAGCCAACGCTATGTCCTGATAGCGATCCGCCACACCCAGCCGGCCAC
AGTCGATGAATCCAGAAAAGCGGCCATTTTCCACCATGATATTCGGCAAGCAGGCATCGCCATGGGTCAC
GACGAGATCCTCGCCGTCGGGCATGCTCGCCTTGAGCCTGGCGAACAGTTCGGCTGGCGCGAGCCCCTGA
TGCTCTTCGTCCAGATCATCCTGATCGACAAGACCGGCTTCCATCCGAGTACGTGCTCGCTCGATGCGAT
GTTTCGCTTGGTGGTCGAATGGGCAGGTAGCCGGATCAAGCGTATGCAGCCGCCGCATTGCATCAGCCAT
GATGGATACTTTCTCGGCAGGAGCAAGGTGAGATGACAGGAGATCCTGCCCCGGCACTTCGCCCAATAGC
AGCCAGTCCCTTCCCGCTTCAGTGACAACGTCGAGCACAGCTGCGCAAGGAACGCCCGTCGTGGCCAGCC
ACGATAGCCGCGCTGCCTCGTCTTGCAGTTCATTCAGGGCACCGGACAGGTCGGTCTTGACAAAAAGAAC
CGGGCGCCCCTGCGCTGACAGCCGGAACACGGCGGCATCAGAGCAGCCGATTGTCTGTTGTGCCCAGTCA
TAGCCGAATAGCCTCTCCACCCAAGCGGCCGGAGAACCTGCGTGCAATCCATCTTGTTCAATCATGCGAA
ACGATCCTCATCCTGTCTCTTGATCGATCTTTGCAAAAGCCTAGGCCTCCAAAAAAGCCTCCTCACTACT
TCTGGAATAGCTCAGAGGCCGAGGCGGCCTCGGCCTCTGCATAAATAAAAAAAATTAGTCAGCCATGGGG
CGGAGAATGGGCGGAACTGGGCGGAGTTAGGGGCGGGATGGGCGGAGTTAGGGGCGGGACTATGGTTGCT
GACTAATTGAGATGCATGCTTTGCATACTTCTGCCTGCTGGGGAGCCTGGGGACTTTCCACACCTGGTTG
CTGACTAATTGAGATGCATGCTTTGCATACTTCTGCCTGCTGGGGAGCCTGGGGACTTTCCACACCCTAA
CTGACACACATTCCACAGCTGGTTCTTTCCGCCTCAGGACTCTTCCTTTTTCAATATTATTGAAGCATTT
ATCAGGGTTATTGTCTCATGAGCGGATACATATTTGAATGTATTTAGAAAAATAAACAAATAGGGGTTCC
GCGCACATTTCCCCGAAAAGTGCCACCTG
[124 nt withheld, positions 5280-5403]
C
[91 nt withheld, positions 5405-5495]
A
[49 nt withheld, positions 5497-5545]
CCTTTGACGTTGGAGTCCACGTTCTTT
[37 nt withheld, positions 5573-5609]
ACCCTATCTCGGTCTATTCTTTTGATTTATAAGGGATTTTGCCGATTTCGGCCTATTGGTTAAAAAATGA
GCTGATTTAACAAAAATTTAACGCGAATTTTAACAAAATATTAACGCTTACAATTTCCATTCGCCATTCA
GGCTGCGCAACTGTTGGGAAGGGCGATCGGTGCGGGCCTCTTCGCTATTACGCCAGCTGGCGAAAGGGGG
ATGTGCTGCAAGGCGATTAAGTTGGGTAACGCCAGGGTTTTCCCAGTCACGACGTTGTAAAACGACGGCC
AGTGCC
Features (pLannotate 1.2.2; 15 found; start..end, strand, type, name):
    158..537     +  enhancer       CMV enhancer: human cytomegalovirus immediate early enhancer
    539..738     +  promoter       CMV promoter: human cytomegalovirus (CMV) immediate early promoter
    767..785     +  promoter       T7 promoter: promoter for bacteriophage T7 RNA polymerase
    844..1743    +  CDS            NODAL (fragment): NODAL_HUMAN - Experimental evidence at protein level: Swiss-Prot protein existence level 1. Essential for mesoderm formation and axial patterning during embryonic development. From Homo sapiens (Human).
   1924..1948    +  CDS            3xFLAG (fragment): three tandem FLAG® epitope tags
   1994..2616    +  polyA_signal   hGH poly(A) signal: human growth hormone polyadenylation signal
   2765..3353    -  rep_origin     ori: high-copy-number ColE1/pMB1/pBR322/pUC origin of replication
   3575..3591    +  polyA_signal   bGH poly(A) signal (fragment): bovine growth hormone polyadenylation signal
   3682..3729    -  polyA_signal   HSV TK poly(A) signal: herpes simplex virus thymidine kinase polyadenylation signal (Cole and Stacy, 1985)
   3788..3940    -  CDS            ble (fragment): BLE_KLEPN - Experimental evidence at protein level: Swiss-Prot protein existence level 1. Binding protein with a strong affinity to the bleomycin family of antibiotics. Binds to CL990; an antimitotic-antibiotic compound. From Klebsiella pneumoniae.
   3961..4755    -  CDS            NeoR/KanR: aminoglycoside phosphotransferase from Tn5; aph(3')-II (or nptII); confers resistance to neomycin, kanamycin, and G418 (Geneticin®)
   4790..5147    -  promoter       SV40 promoter: SV40 enhancer and early promoter
   5149..5253    -  promoter       AmpR promoter: bla
   5280..5708    +  rep_origin     f1 ori (sequence partly withheld): f1 bacteriophage origin of replication; arrow indicates direction of (+) strand synthesis
   5739..5893    -  CDS            lacZα (fragment): LacZα fragment of β-galactosidase; lacZ fragment
