[The description below was written by a language model from this plasmid's Addgene catalogue record and pLannotate feature annotations shown in this document.]
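Description:
NODALvar-MYC-DYK-C302A is a 5,895 bp mammalian expression plasmid built on the pCMV6 backbone that carries the open reading frame of a human NODAL splice variant with a cysteine-to-alanine substitution at position 302. The coding sequence sits downstream of the human cytomegalovirus immediate early enhancer and promoter, with a T7 promoter between the CMV promoter and the insert that also serves as the 5′ sequencing primer site. Transcripts are terminated by a human growth hormone polyadenylation signal. The protein is fused at its C terminus to a MYC-DYK (FLAG-type) tandem epitope tag. The automated annotation picks up only a short FLAG-like match after the NODAL region and does not call the MYC epitope. It also marks the NODAL match as a fragment, which is consistent with a variant that diverges from the canonical reference protein.

The plasmid replicates in E. coli from a high-copy ColE1/pUC-type origin and also contains an f1 origin. A single Tn5 aminoglycoside phosphotransferase gene (NeoR/KanR) serves both hosts. A bacterial bla-type promoter drives it for kanamycin selection, and the SV40 enhancer/early promoter drives it for G418 selection of mammalian cells, with an HSV TK polyadenylation signal downstream. Small remnants of ble, lacZα and a bGH poly(A) signal are backbone vestiges. The two sequence records, from the depositor and from repository sequencing, have the same length and feature order and differ only in their start coordinate.

The construct is intended for transient or stable expression of the tagged mutant NODAL variant in mammalian cells. The associated study compares the processing and function of NODAL splice variants. The record does not state what role the mutated cysteine plays.
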