Addgene plasmid #115255: NODALvar-MYC-DYK-C302A
Purpose: For mammalian expression of a human NODAL splice variant open reading frame (with a mutated Cysteine residue) with a C-terminal MYC-DYK tag
Depositing lab: Lynne Postovit. Depositing organization: University of Alberta. Publication: Genetically regulated human NODAL splice variants are differentially post-transcriptionally processed and functionally distinct. Findlay SD, Bilyk O, Lypka K, Waskiewicz AJ, Postovit L. (2018) bioRxiv 276170 10.1101/276170.
Backbone
  Vector backbone: pCMV6
  Backbone manufacturer: Origene
  Vector type: Mammalian Expression
  Selectable markers: Neomycin (select with G418)
Growth in bacteria
  Bacterial resistance: Kanamycin, 50 μg/mL
  Growth temperature: 37°C
  Growth strain: DH5alpha
  Copy number: Unknown
Gene/Insert
  Gene/Insert name: NODAL
  Species: H. sapiens (human)
  Mutation: C302A
  Entrez Gene: NODAL (a.k.a. HTX5)
  Promoter: CMV
  Tag / fusion protein: MYC-DYK (C terminal on insert)
  Cloning method: Restriction Enzyme; 5′ cloning site unknown (unknown if destroyed)
  Sequencing primers: 5′ T7; 3′ hGH-PA-R
Terms and licenses: Academic/Nonprofit Terms; Industry Terms: Not Available to Industry
Depositor comments: Please visit https://www.biorxiv.org/content/early/2018/03/04/276170 for bioRxiv preprint.
How to cite: NODALvar-MYC-DYK-C302A was a gift from Lynne Postovit (Addgene plasmid # 115255 ; http://n2t.net/addgene:115255 ; RRID:Addgene_115255)
